>Addgene plasmid #141562 | TFORF0287 | depositor full sequence | sequence record 276822 | Full Sequence
TTAATGTAGTCTTATGCAATACTCTTGTAGTCTTGCAACATGGTAACGATGAGTTAGCAACATGCCTTAC
AAGGAGAGAAAAAGCACCGTGCATGCCGATTGGTGGAAGTAAGGTGGTACGATCGTGCCTTATTAGGAAG
GCAACAGACGGGTCTGACATGGATTGGACGAACCACTGAATTGCCGCATTGCAGAGATATTGTATTTAAG
TGCCTAGCTCGATACATAAACGGGTCTCTCTGGTTAGACCAGATCTGAGCCTGGGAGCTCTCTGGCTAAC
TAGGGAACCCACTGCTTAAGCCTCAATAAAGCTTGCCTTGAGTGCTTCAAGTAGTGTGTGCCCGTCTGTT
GTGTGACTCTGGTAACTAGAGATCCCTCAGACCCTTTTAGTCAGTGTGGAAAATCTCTAGCAGTGGCGCC
CGAACAGGGACTTGAAAGCGAAAGGGAAACCAGAGGAGCTCTCTCGACGCAGGACTCGGCTTGCTGAAGC
GCGCACGGCAAGAGGCGAGGGGCGGCGACTGGTGAGTACGCCAAAAATTTTGACTAGCGGAGGCTAGAAG
GAGAGAGATGGGTGCGAGAGCGTCAGTATTAAGCGGGGGAGAATTAGATCGCGATGGGAAAAAATTCGGT
TAAGGCCAGGGGGAAAGAAAAAATATAAATTAAAACATATAGTATGGGCAAGCAGGGAGCTAGAACGATT
CGCAGTTAATCCTGGCCTGTTAGAAACATCAGAAGGCTGTAGACAAATACTGGGACAGCTACAACCATCC
CTTCAGACAGGATCAGAAGAACTTAGATCATTATATAATACAGTAGCAACCCTCTATTGTGTGCATCAAA
GGATAGAGATAAAAGACACCAAGGAAGCTTTAGACAAGATAGAGGAAGAGCAAAACAAAAGTAAGACCAC
CGCACAGCAAGCGGCCGCTGATCTTCAGACCTGGAGGAGGAGATATGAGGGACAATTGGAGAAGTGAATT
ATATAAATATAAAGTAGTAAAAATTGAACCATTAGGAGTAGCACCCACCAAGGCAAAGAGAAGAGTGGTG
CAGAGAGAAAAAAGAGCAGTGGGAATAGGAGCTTTGTTCCTTGGGTTCTTGGGAGCAGCAGGAAGCACTA
TGGGCGCAGCGTCAATGACGCTGACGGTACAGGCCAGACAATTATTGTCTGGTATAGTGCAGCAGCAGAA
CAATTTGCTGAGGGCTATTGAGGCGCAACAGCATCTGTTGCAACTCACAGTCTGGGGCATCAAGCAGCTC
CAGGCAAGAATCCTGGCTGTGGAAAGATACCTAAAGGATCAACAGCTCCTGGGGATTTGGGGTTGCTCTG
GAAAACTCATTTGCACCACTGCTGTGCCTTGGAATGCTAGTTGGAGTAATAAATCTCTGGAACAGATTTG
GAATCACACGACCTGGATGGAGTGGGACAGAGAAATTAACAATTACACAAGCTTAATACACTCCTTAATT
GAAGAATCGCAAAACCAGCAAGAAAAGAATGAACAAGAATTATTGGAATTAGATAAATGGGCAAGTTTGT
GGAATTGGTTTAACATAACAAATTGGCTGTGGTATATAAAATTATTCATAATGATAGTAGGAGGCTTGGT
AGGTTTAAGAATAGTTTTTGCTGTACTTTCTATAGTGAATAGAGTTAGGCAGGGATATTCACCATTATCG
TTTCAGACCCACCTCCCAACCCCGAGGGGACCCATGCATTGCATCTCAATTAGTCAGCAACCAGGTGTGG
AAAGTCCCCAGGCTCCCCAGCAGGCAGAAGTATGCAAAGCATGCGTCTCAATTAGTCAGCAACCATAGTC
CCGCCCCTAACTCCGCCCATCCCGCCCCTAACTCCGCCCAGTTCCGCCCATTCTCCGCCCCATGGCTGAC
TAATTTTTTTTATTTATGCAGAGGCCGAGGCCGCCTCGGCCTCTGAGCTATTCCAGAAGTAGTGAGGAGG
CTTTTTTGGAGGCCTAGGCTTTTGCAAAAAGCTTTCTAGAGGTACCACCGGAGCTTACCATGACCGAGTA
CAAGCCCACGGTGCGCCTCGCCACCCGCGACGACGTCCCCAGGGCCGTACGCACCCTCGCCGCCGCGTTC
GCCGACTACCCCGCCACGCGCCACACCGTCGATCCGGACCGCCACATCGAGCGGGTCACCGAGCTGCAAG
AACTCTTCCTCACGCGCGTCGGGCTCGACATCGGCAAGGTGTGGGTCGCGGACGACGGCGCCGCCGTGGC
GGTCTGGACCACGCCGGAGAGCGTCGAAGCGGGGGCGGTGTTCGCCGAGATCGGCCCGCGCATGGCCGAG
TTGAGCGGTTCCCGGCTGGCCGCGCAGCAACAGATGGAAGGCCTCCTGGCGCCGCACCGGCCCAAGGAGC
CCGCGTGGTTCCTGGCCACCGTCGGCGTCTCGCCCGACCACCAGGGCAAGGGTCTGGGCAGCGCCGTCGT
GCTCCCCGGAGTGGAGGCGGCCGAGCGCGCCGGGGTGCCCGCCTTCCTGGAGACCTCCGCGCCCCGCAAC
CTCCCCTTCTACGAGCGGCTCGGCTTCACCGTCACCGCCGACGTCGAGGTGCCCGAAGGACCGCGCACCT
GGTGCATGACCCGCAAGCCCGGTGCCAGTTAACGAATTCTAGATCTTGAGACAAATGGCAGTATTCATCC
ACAATTTTAAAAGAAAAGGGGGGATTGGGGGGTACAGTGCAGGGGAAAGAATAGTAGACATAATAGCAAC
AGACATACAAACTAAAGAATTACAAAAACAAATTACAAAAATTCAAAATTTTCGGGTTTATTACAGGGAC
AGCAGAGATCCACTTTGGCGCCGGCTCGAGGCCTGCAGGTGCAAAGATGGATAAAGTTTTAAACAGAGAG
GAATCTTTGCAGCTAATGGACCTTCTAGGTCTTGAAAGGAGTGGGAATTGGCTCCGGTGCCCGTCAGTGG
GCAGAGCGCACATCGCCCACAGTCCCCGAGAAGTTGGGGGGAGGGGTCGGCAATTGAACCGGTGCCTAGA
GAAGGTGGCGCGGGGTAAACTGGGAAAGTGATGTCGTGTACTGGCTCCGCCTTTTTCCCGAGGGTGGGGG
AGAACCGTATATAAGTGCAGTAGTCGCCGTGAACGTTCTTTTTCGCAACGGGTTTGCCGCCAGAACACAG
GTAAGTGCCGTGTGTGGTTCCCGCGGGCCTGGCCTCTTTACGGGTTATGGCCCTTGCGTGCCTTGAATTA
CTTCCACCTGGCTGCAGTACGTGATTCTTGATCCCGAGCTTCGGGTTGGAAGTGGGTGGGAGAGTTCGAG
GCCTTGCGCTTAAGGAGCCCCTTCGCCTCGTGCTTGAGTTGAGGCCTGGCCTGGGCGCTGGGGCCGCCGC
GTGCGAATCTGGTGGCACCTTCGCGCCTGTCTCGCTGCTTTCGATAAGTCTCTAGCCATTTAAAATTTTT
GATGACCTGCTGCGACGCTTTTTTTCTGGCAAGATAGTCTTGTAAATGCGGGCCAAGATCTGCACACTGG
TATTTCGGTTTTTGGGGCCGCGGGCGGCGACGGGGCCCGTGCGTCCCAGCGCACATGTTCGGCGAGGCGG
GGCCTGCGAGCGCGGCCACCGAGAATCGGACGGGGGTAGTCTCAAGCTGGCCGGCCTGCTCTGGTGCCTG
GCCTCGCGCCGCCGTGTATCGCCCCGCCCTGGGCGGCAAGGCTGGCCCGGTCGGCACCAGTTGCGTGAGC
GGAAAGATGGCCGCTTCCCGGCCCTGCTGCAGGGAGCTCAAAATGGAGGACGCGGCGCTCGGGAGAGCGG
GCGGGTGAGTCACCCACACAAAGGAAAAGGGCCTTTCCGTCCTCAGCCGTCGCTTCATGTGACTCCACGG
AGTACCGGGCGCCGTCCAGGCACCTCGATTAGTTCTCGAGCTTTTGGAGTACGTCGTCTTTAGGTTGGGG
GGAGGGGTTTTATGCGATGGAGTTTCCCCACACTGAGTGGGTGGAGACTGAAGTTAGGCCAGCTTGGCAC
TTGATGTAATTCTCCTTGGAATTTGCCCTTTTTGAGTTTGGATCTTGGTTCATTCTCAAGCCTCAGACAG
TGGTTCAAAGTTTTTTTCTTCCATTTCAGGTGTCGTGAGGCTAGCACCGCCACCATGGGGAGAAAAAAGA
TTCAGATTACGAGGATTATGGATGAACGTAACAGACAGGTGACATTTACAAAGAGGAAATTTGGGTTGAT
GAAGAAGGCTTATGAGCTGAGCGTGCTGTGTGACTGTGAGATTGCGCTGATCATCTTCAACAGCACCAAC
AAGCTGTTCCAGTATGCCAGCACCGACATGGACAAAGTGCTTCTCAAGTACACGGAGTACAACGAGCCGC
ATGAGAGCCGGACAAACTCAGACATCGTGGAGGCATTGAACAAGAAAGAAAACAAAGGCTGTGAAAGCCC
CGATCCCGACTCCTCTTATGCACTCACCCCACGCACTGAAGAAAAATACAAAAAAATTAATGAAGAATTT
GATAATATGATCAAGAGTCATAAAATTCCTGCTGTTCCACCTCCCAACTTCGAGATGCCAGTCTCCATCC
CAGTGTCCAGCCACAACAGTTTGGTGTACAGCAACCCTGTCAGCTCACTGGGAAACCCCAACCTATTGCC
ACTGGCTCACCCTTCTCTGCAGAGGAATAGTATGTCTCCTGGTGTAACACATCGACCTCCAAGTGCAGGT
AACACAGGTGGTCTGATGGGTGGAGACCTCACGTCTGGTGCAGGCACCAGTGCAGGGAACGGGTATGGCA
ATCCCCGAAACTCACCAGGTCTGCTGGTCTCACCTGGTAACTTGAACAAGAATATGCAAGCAAAATCTCC
TCCCCCAATGAATTTAGGAATGAATAACCGTAAACCAGATCTCCGAGTTCTTATTCCACCAGGCAGCAAG
AATACGATGCCATCAGTGTCTGAGGATGTCGACCTGCTTTTGAATCAAAGGATAAATAACTCCCAGTCGG
CTCAGTCATTGGCTACCCCAGTGGTTTCCGTAGCAACTCCTACTTTACCAGGACAAGGAATGGGAGGATA
TCCATCAGCCATTTCAACAACATATGGTACCGAGTACTCTCTGAGTAGTGCAGACCTGTCATCTCTGTCT
GGGTTTAACACCGCCAGCGCTCTTCACCTTGGTTCAGTAACTGGCTGGCAACAGCAACACCTACATAACA
TGCCACCATCTGCCCTCAGTCAGTTGGGAGCTTGCACTAGCACTCATTTATCTCAGAGTTCAAATCTCTC
CCTGCCTTCTACTCAAAGCCTCAACATCAAGTCAGAACCTGTTTCTCCTCCTAGAGACCGTACCACCACC
CCTTCGAGATACCCACAACACACGCGCCACGAGGCGGGGAGATCTCCTGTTGACAGCTTGAGCAGCTGTA
GCAGTTCGTACGACGGGAGCGACCGAGAGGATCACCGGAACGAATTCCACTCCCCCATTGGACTCACCAG
ACCTTCGCCGGACGAAAGGGAAAGTCCCTCAGTCAAGCGCATGCGACTTTCTGAAGGATGGGCAACATAG
TAATGAACTAGTCCGTAACTTGAAAGTATTTCGATTTCTTGGCTTTATATATCTTGTGGAAAGGACGACG
CGCACTTGCAGGTGTGCAACTGACGCGTTAAGTCGACAATCAACCTCTGGATTACAAAATTTGTGAAAGA
TTGACTGGTATTCTTAACTATGTTGCTCCTTTTACGCTATGTGGATACGCTGCTTTAATGCCTTTGTATC
ATGCTATTGCTTCCCGTATGGCTTTCATTTTCTCCTCCTTGTATAAATCCTGGTTGCTGTCTCTTTATGA
GGAGTTGTGGCCCGTTGTCAGGCAACGTGGCGTGGTGTGCACTGTGTTTGCTGACGCAACCCCCACTGGT
TGGGGCATTGCCACCACCTGTCAGCTCCTTTCCGGGACTTTCGCTTTCCCCCTCCCTATTGCCACGGCGG
AACTCATCGCCGCCTGCCTTGCCCGCTGCTGGACAGGGGCTCGGCTGTTGGGCACTGACAATTCCGTGGT
GTTGTCGGGGAAATCATCGTCCTTTCCTTGGCTGCTCGCCTGTGTTGCCACCTGGATTCTGCGCGGGACG
TCCTTCTGCTACGTCCCTTCGGCCCTCAATCCAGCGGACCTTCCTTCCCGCGGCCTGCTGCCGGCTCTGC
GGCCTCTTCCGCGTCTTCGCCTTCGCCCTCAGACGAGTCGGATCTCCCTTTGGGCCGCCTCCCCGCGTCG
ACTTTAAGACCAATGACTTACAAGGCAGCTGTAGATCTTAGCCACTTTTTAAAAGAAAAGGGGGGACTGG
AAGGGCTAATTCACTCCCAACGAAGACAAGATCTGCTTTTTGCTTGTACTGGGTCTCTCTGGTTAGACCA
GATCTGAGCCTGGGAGCTCTCTGGCTAACTAGGGAACCCACTGCTTAAGCCTCAATAAAGCTTGCCTTGA
GTGCTTCAAGTAGTGTGTGCCCGTCTGTTGTGTGACTCTGGTAACTAGAGATCCCTCAGACCCTTTTAGT
CAGTGTGGAAAATCTCTAGCAGTACGTATAGTAGTTCATGTCATCTTATTATTCAGTATTTATAACTTGC
AAAGAAATGAATATCAGAGAGTGAGAGGAACTTGTTTATTGCAGCTTATAATGGTTACAAATAAAGCAAT
AGCATCACAAATTTCACAAATAAAGCATTTTTTTCACTGCATTCTAGTTGTGGTTTGTCCAAACTCATCA
ATGTATCTTATCATGTCTGGCTCTAGCTATCCCGCCCCTAACTCCGCCCATCCCGCCCCTAACTCCGCCC
AGTTCCGCCCATTCTCCGCCCCATGGCTGACTAATTTTTTTTATTTATGCAGAGGCCGAGGCCGCCTCGG
CCTCTGAGCTATTCCAGAAGTAGTGAGGAGGCTTTTTTGGAGGCCTAGGGACGTACCCAATTCGCCCTAT
AGTGAGTCGTATTACGCGCGCTCACTGGCCGTCGTTTTACAACGTCGTGACTGGGAAAACCCTGGCGTTA
CCCAACTTAATCGCCTTGCAGCACATCCCCCTTTCGCCAGCTGGCGTAATAGCGAAGAGGCCCGCACCGA
TCGCCCTTCCCAACAGTTGCGCAGCCTGAATGGCGAATGGG
[124 nt withheld, positions 7112-7235]
C
[91 nt withheld, positions 7237-7327]
A
[49 nt withheld, positions 7329-7377]
CCTTTGACGTTGGAGTCCACGTTCTTT
[37 nt withheld, positions 7405-7441]
ACCCTATCTCGGTCTATTCTTTTGATTTATAAGGGATTTTGCCGATTTCGGCCTATTGGTTAAAAAATGA
GCTGATTTAACAAAAATTTAACGCGAATTTTAACAAAATATTAACGCTTACAATTTAGGTGGCACTTTTC
GGGGAAATGTGCGCGGAACCCCTATTTGTTTATTTTTCTAAATACATTCAAATATGTATCCGCTCATGAG
ACAATAACCCTGATAAATGCTTCAATAATATTGAAAAAGGAAGAGTATGAGTATTCAACATTTCCGTGTC
GCCCTTATTCCCTTTTTTGCGGCATTTTGCCTTCCTGTTTTTGCTCACCCAGAAACGCTGGTGAAAGTAA
AAGATGCTGAAGATCAGTTGGGTGCACGAGTGGGTTACATCGAACTGGATCTCAACAGCGGTAAGATCCT
TGAGAGTTTTCGCCCCGAAGAACGTTTTCCAATGATGAGCACTTTTAAAGTTCTGCTATGTGGCGCGGTA
TTATCCCGTATTGACGCCGGGCAAGAGCAACTCGGTCGCCGCATACACTATTCTCAGAATGACTTGGTTG
AGTACTCACCAGTCACAGAAAAGCATCTTACGGATGGCATGACAGTAAGAGAATTATGCAGTGCTGCCAT
AACCATGAGTGATAACACTGCGGCCAACTTACTTCTGACAACGATCGGAGGACCGAAGGAGCTAACCGCT
TTTTTGCACAACATGGGGGATCATGTAACTCGCCTTGATCGTTGGGAACCGGAGCTGAATGAAGCCATAC
CAAACGACGAGCGTGACACCACGATGCCTGTAGCAATGGCAACAACGTTGCGCAAACTATTAACTGGCGA
ACTACTTACTCTAGCTTCCCGGCAACAATTAATAGACTGGATGGAGGCGGATAAAGTTGCAGGACCACTT
CTGCGCTCGGCCCTTCCGGCTGGCTGGTTTATTGCTGATAAATCTGGAGCCGGTGAGCGTGGGTCTCGCG
GTATCATTGCAGCACTGGGGCCAGATGGTAAGCCCTCCCGTATCGTAGTTATCTACACGACGGGGAGTCA
GGCAACTATGGATGAACGAAATAGACAGATCGCTGAGATAGGTGCCTCACTGATTAAGCATTGGTAACTG
TCAGACCAAGTTTACTCATATATACTTTAGATTGATTTAAAACTTCATTTTTAATTTAAAAGGATCTAGG
TGAAGATCCTTTTTGATAATCTCATGACCAAAATCCCTTAACGTGAGTTTTCGTTCCACTGAGCGTCAGA
CCCCGTAGAAAAGATCAAAGGATCTTCTTGAGATCCTTTTTTTCTGCGCGTAATCTGCTGCTTGCAAACA
AAAAAACCACCGCTACCAGCGGTGGTTTGTTTGCCGGATCAAGAGCTACCAACTCTTTTTCCGAAGGTAA
CTGGCTTCAGCAGAGCGCAGATACCAAATACTGTTCTTCTAGTGTAGCCGTAGTTAGGCCACCACTTCAA
GAACTCTGTAGCACCGCCTACATACCTCGCTCTGCTAATCCTGTTACCAGTGGCTGCTGCCAGTGGCGAT
AAGTCGTGTCTTACCGGGTTGGACTCAAGACGATAGTTACCGGATAAGGCGCAGCGGTCGGGCTGAACGG
GGGGTTCGTGCACACAGCCCAGCTTGGAGCGAACGACCTACACCGAACTGAGATACCTACAGCGTGAGCT
ATGAGAAAGCGCCACGCTTCCCGAAGGGAGAAAGGCGGACAGGTATCCGGTAAGCGGCAGGGTCGGAACA
GGAGAGCGCACGAGGGAGCTTCCAGGGGGAAACGCCTGGTATCTTTATAGTCCTGTCGGGTTTCGCCACC
TCTGACTTGAGCGTCGATTTTTGTGATGCTCGTCAGGGGGGCGGAGCCTATGGAAAAACGCCAGCAACGC
GGCCTTTTTACGGTTCCTGGCCTTTTGCTGGCCTTTTGCTCACATGTTCTTTCCTGCGTTATCCCCTGAT
TCTGTGGATAACCGTATTACCGCCTTTGAGTGAGCTGATACCGCTCGCCGCAGCCGAACGACCGAGCGCA
GCGAGTCAGTGAGCGAGGAAGCGGAAGAGCGCCCAATACGCAAACCGCCTCTCCCCGCGCGTTGGCCGAT
TCATTAATGCAGCTGGCACGACAGGTTTCCCGACTGGAAAGCGGGCAGTGAGCGCAACGCAATTAATGTG
AGTTAGCTCACTCATTAGGCACCCCAGGCTTTACACTTTATGCTTCCGGCTCGTATGTTGTGTGGAATTG
TGAGCGGATAACAATTTCACACAGGAAACAGCTATGACCATGATTACGCCAAGCGCGCAATTAACCCTCA
CTAAAGGGAACAAAAGCTGGAGCTGCAAGC
Features (pLannotate 1.2.2; 31 found; start..end, strand, type, name):
      5..231     +  promoter       RSV promoter: Rous sarcoma virus enhancer/promoter
    232..412     +  LTR            5' LTR (truncated): truncated 5' long terminal repeat (LTR) from HIV-1
    459..584     +  misc_feature   HIV-1 Ψ: packaging signal of human immunodeficiency virus type 1
    568..931     +  CDS            HIV-1 gag (fragment): gag protein from human immunodeficiency virus 1; gag
   1077..1310    +  misc_feature   RRE: The Rev response element (RRE) of HIV-1 allows for Rev-dependent mRNA export from the nucleus to the cytoplasm.
   1687..1713    +  CDS            Rev (fragment): human immunodeficiency virus 1 (HIV-1) Rev protein; rev; enhances nuclear export of unspliced and incompletely spliced viral mRNAs
   1720..1743    +  promoter       SV40 promoter (fragment): SV40 early promoter
   1744..1815    +  promoter       SV40 promoter (fragment): SV40 enhancer and early promoter
   1839..1974    +  rep_origin     SV40 ori: SV40 origin of replication
   2020..2616    +  CDS            PuroR (fragment): puromycin N-acetyltransferase; pac from Streptomyces; confers resistance to puromycin
   2665..2782    +  misc_feature   cPPT/CTS: central polypurine tract and central termination sequence of HIV-1
   2847..2913    +  CDS            small t antigen (fragment): SV40 (simian virus 40) small t antigen
   2920..4098    +  promoter       EF-1α promoter: strong constitutive promoter for human elongation factor EF-1α
   4115..5527    +  CDS            MEF2C: MEF2C_HUMAN - Experimental evidence at protein level: Swiss-Prot protein existence level 1. Transcription activator which binds specifically to the MEF2 element present in the regulatory regions of many muscle-specific genes. Controls cardiac morphogenesis and myogenesis, and is also involved in vascular development. Enhances transcriptional activation mediated by SOX18. Plays an essential role in hippocampal-dependent learning and memory by suppressing the number of excitatory synapses and thus regulating basal and evoked synaptic transmission. Crucial for normal neuronal development, distrib
   5543..5596    +  promoter       U6 promoter (fragment): RNA polymerase III promoter for human U6 snRNA
   5638..6226    +  misc_feature   WPRE: woodchuck hepatitis virus posttranscriptional regulatory element
   6277..6296    +  misc_feature   cPPT/CTS (fragment): central polypurine tract and central termination sequence of HIV-1
   6298..6531    +  LTR            3' LTR (ΔU3): self-inactivating 3' long terminal repeat (LTR) from HIV-1
   6609..6730    +  polyA_signal   SV40 poly(A) signal: SV40 polyadenylation signal
   6770..6905    +  rep_origin     SV40 ori: SV40 origin of replication
   6926..6944    -  promoter       T7 promoter: promoter for bacteriophage T7 RNA polymerase
   6952..7107    +  CDS            lacZα (fragment): LacZα fragment of β-galactosidase; lacZ fragment
   7112..7540    +  rep_origin     f1 ori (sequence partly withheld): f1 bacteriophage origin of replication; arrow indicates direction of (+) strand synthesis
   7593..7697    +  promoter       AmpR promoter: bla
   7698..8558    +  CDS            AmpR: β-lactamase; bla; confers resistance to ampicillin, carbenicillin, and related antibiotics
   8729..9317    +  rep_origin     ori: high-copy-number ColE1/pMB1/pBR322/pUC origin of replication
   9500..9592    +  CDS            lacI (fragment): lac repressor; lacI; The lac repressor binds to the lac operator to inhibit transcription in E. coli. This inhibition can be relieved by adding lactose or isopropyl-β-D-thiogalactopyranoside (IPTG).
   9605..9626    +  protein_bind   CAP binding site: CAP binding activates transcription in the presence of cAMP. E. coli catabolite activator protein
   9641..9671    +  promoter       lac promoter: promoter for the E. coli lac operon
   9679..9695    +  protein_bind   lac operator: The lac repressor binds to the lac operator to inhibit transcription in E. coli. This inhibition can be relieved by adding lactose or isopropyl-β-D-thiogalactopyranoside (IPTG). lac repressor encoded by lacI
   9740..9758    +  promoter       T3 promoter: promoter for bacteriophage T3 RNA polymerase
