[The description below was written by a language model from this plasmid's Addgene catalogue record and pLannotate feature annotations shown in this document.]
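Description:
TFORF0287 is a third-generation-style, self-inactivating lentiviral expression plasmid built on the pLX_TRC317 backbone and carrying the human MEF2C transcription factor open reading frame. It is propagated in E. coli through a high-copy ColE1/pUC-type origin with ampicillin selection (AmpR under its own bla promoter). It also retains an f1 origin and remnants of a lac/lacZα cloning region flanked by T3 and T7 promoters. The depositor notes that the plasmid can recombine, as often happens with LTR-containing vectors.

The viral portion begins with an RSV promoter fused to a truncated HIV-1 5' LTR, which drives genomic RNA production in packaging cells. This is followed by the Ψ packaging signal with a gag fragment, the Rev response element for nuclear export of the unspliced genome, a cPPT/CTS, and a ΔU3 3' LTR that inactivates LTR promoter activity after integration; an SV40 poly(A) signal lies downstream. Two expression units sit between the LTRs. An SV40 early promoter/origin drives puromycin N-acetyltransferase for selecting transduced mammalian cells. A strong constitutive EF-1α promoter drives MEF2C, with a WPRE downstream to enhance transcript stability and expression.

According to the catalogue entry, the construct also carries a unique 24-bp barcode. The barcode is not annotated in the feature table, so its exact position is not stated, although the recorded insert size exceeds the annotated coding sequence by about 100 bp. A short U6 promoter fragment annotated just after the ORF is probably a vestigial or primer-site sequence rather than a functional unit. The plasmid belongs to a barcoded transcription factor ORF collection intended for overexpression studies and pooled screens, in which barcodes identify the factor delivered to each cell, for example in directed differentiation experiments.
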