Addgene plasmid #141562: TFORF0287
Purpose: Lentiviral vector for overexpressing the MEF2C transcription factor ORF with a unique 24-bp barcode. Barcodes facilitate identification of transcription factors in pooled screens.
Depositing lab: Feng Zhang. Depositing organization: Broad Institute. Publication: A transcription factor atlas of directed differentiation. Joung J, Ma S, Tay T, Geiger-Schuller KR, Kirchgatterer PC, Verdine VK, Guo B, Arias-Garcia MA, Allen WE, Singh A, Kuksenko O, Abudayyeh OO, Gootenberg JS, Fu Z, Macrae RK, Buenrostro JD, Regev A, Zhang F. Cell. 2023 Jan 5;186(1):209-229.e26. doi: 10.1016/j.cell.2022.11.026. PubMed 36608654.
Backbone
  Vector backbone: pLX_TRC317
  Backbone manufacturer: Broad Institute Genetic Perturbation Platform
  Backbone size w/o insert (bp): 8264
  Vector type: Mammalian Expression, Lentiviral
  Selectable markers: Puromycin
Growth in bacteria
  Bacterial resistance: Ampicillin, 100 μg/mL
  Growth temperature: 37°C
  Growth strain: NEB Stable
  Copy number: High Copy
Gene/Insert
  Gene/Insert name: MEF2C
  Species: H. sapiens (human)
  Insert size (bp): 1517
  Entrez Gene: MEF2C (a.k.a. C5DELq14.3, DEL5q14.3, NEDHSIL)
  Promoter: EF1a
  Cloning method: Unknown
  Sequencing primers: 5′ GGGTGGAGACTGAAGTTAGGCCAG; 3′ CACATAGCGTAAAAGGAGCAACATAG
Terms and licenses: Academic/Nonprofit Terms; Industry Terms: Not Available to Industry
Depositor comments: XM_011543397,XM_017009475,ENST00000625585 . The transcription factor ORF portion of this plasmid was synthesized by Genewiz. Please test multiple small colonies in case of plasmid recombination. To make this collection available in a timely manner, a portion of this collection was not fully sequenced by Addgene. If an Addgene verified full plasmid sequence is not available, please contact us prior to placing an order to request the full sequence.
How to cite: TFORF0287 was a gift from Feng Zhang (Addgene plasmid # 141562 ; http://n2t.net/addgene:141562 ; RRID:Addgene_141562)
