>Addgene plasmid #141562 | TFORF0287 | depositor partial sequence | sequence record 276823 | Insert
ACCGCCACCATGGGGAGAAAAAAGATTCAGATTACGAGGATTATGGATGAACGTAACAGACAGGTGACAT
TTACAAAGAGGAAATTTGGGTTGATGAAGAAGGCTTATGAGCTGAGCGTGCTGTGTGACTGTGAGATTGC
GCTGATCATCTTCAACAGCACCAACAAGCTGTTCCAGTATGCCAGCACCGACATGGACAAAGTGCTTCTC
AAGTACACGGAGTACAACGAGCCGCATGAGAGCCGGACAAACTCAGACATCGTGGAGGCATTGAACAAGA
AAGAAAACAAAGGCTGTGAAAGCCCCGATCCCGACTCCTCTTATGCACTCACCCCACGCACTGAAGAAAA
ATACAAAAAAATTAATGAAGAATTTGATAATATGATCAAGAGTCATAAAATTCCTGCTGTTCCACCTCCC
AACTTCGAGATGCCAGTCTCCATCCCAGTGTCCAGCCACAACAGTTTGGTGTACAGCAACCCTGTCAGCT
CACTGGGAAACCCCAACCTATTGCCACTGGCTCACCCTTCTCTGCAGAGGAATAGTATGTCTCCTGGTGT
AACACATCGACCTCCAAGTGCAGGTAACACAGGTGGTCTGATGGGTGGAGACCTCACGTCTGGTGCAGGC
ACCAGTGCAGGGAACGGGTATGGCAATCCCCGAAACTCACCAGGTCTGCTGGTCTCACCTGGTAACTTGA
ACAAGAATATGCAAGCAAAATCTCCTCCCCCAATGAATTTAGGAATGAATAACCGTAAACCAGATCTCCG
AGTTCTTATTCCACCAGGCAGCAAGAATACGATGCCATCAGTGTCTGAGGATGTCGACCTGCTTTTGAAT
CAAAGGATAAATAACTCCCAGTCGGCTCAGTCATTGGCTACCCCAGTGGTTTCCGTAGCAACTCCTACTT
TACCAGGACAAGGAATGGGAGGATATCCATCAGCCATTTCAACAACATATGGTACCGAGTACTCTCTGAG
TAGTGCAGACCTGTCATCTCTGTCTGGGTTTAACACCGCCAGCGCTCTTCACCTTGGTTCAGTAACTGGC
TGGCAACAGCAACACCTACATAACATGCCACCATCTGCCCTCAGTCAGTTGGGAGCTTGCACTAGCACTC
ATTTATCTCAGAGTTCAAATCTCTCCCTGCCTTCTACTCAAAGCCTCAACATCAAGTCAGAACCTGTTTC
TCCTCCTAGAGACCGTACCACCACCCCTTCGAGATACCCACAACACACGCGCCACGAGGCGGGGAGATCT
CCTGTTGACAGCTTGAGCAGCTGTAGCAGTTCGTACGACGGGAGCGACCGAGAGGATCACCGGAACGAAT
TCCACTCCCCCATTGGACTCACCAGACCTTCGCCGGACGAAAGGGAAAGTCCCTCAGTCAAGCGCATGCG
ACTTTCTGAAGGATGGGCAACATAGTAATGAACTAGTCCGTAACTTGAAAGTATTTCGATTTCTTGGCTT
TATATATCTTGTGGAAAGGACGACGCGCACTTGCAGGTGTGCAACTG
