>Addgene plasmid #141562 | TFORF0287 | depositor partial sequence | sequence record 276824 | Barcode
CGCGCACTTGCAGGTGTGCAACTG
