>Addgene plasmid #141562 | TFORF0287 | addgene partial sequence | sequence record 316543 | WPRE-R 5'-CATAGCGTAAAAGGAGCAACA-3'
TTGTAATCCAGAGGTTGATTGTCGACTTAACGCGTCAGTTGCACACCTGCAAGTGCGCGTCGTCCTTTCC
ACAAGATATATAAAGCCAAGAAATCGAAATACTTTCAAGTTACGGACTAGTTCATTACTATGTTGCCCAT
CCTTCAGAAAGTCGCATGCGCTTGACTGAGGGACTTTCCCTTTCGTCCGGCGAAGGTCTGGTGAGTCCAA
TGGGGGAGTGGAATTCGTTCCGGTGATCCTCTCGGTCGCTCCCGTCGTACGAACTGCTACAGCTGCTCAA
GCTGTCAACAGGAGATCTCCCCGCCTCGTGGCGCGTGTGTTGTGGGTATCTCGAAGGGGTGGTGGTACGG
TCTCTAGGAGGAGAAACAGGTTCTGACTTGATGTTGAGGCTTTGAGTAGAAGGCAGGGAGAGATTTGAAC
TCTGAGATAAATGAGTGCTAGTGCAAGCTCCCAACTGACTGAGGGCAGATGGTGGCATGTTATGTAGGTG
TTGCTGTTGCCAGCCAGTTACTGAACCAAGGTGAAGAGCGCTGGCGGTGTTAAACCCAGACAGAGATGAC
AGGTCTGCACTACTCAGAGAGTACTCGGTACCATATGTTGTTGAAATGGCTGATGGATATCCTCCCATTC
CTTGTCCTGGTAAAGTAGGAGTTGCTACGGAAACCACTGGGGTAGCCAATGACTGAGCCGACTGGGAGTT
ATTTATCCTTTGATTCAAAAGCAGGTCGACATCCTCAGACACTGATGGCATCGTATTCTTGCT
